Addgene plasmid #111423: pV1010
Purpose: gRNA plasmid for cleavage of Candida albicans ADE2 - integrates at RPS1 (Part of Duet system)
Depositing lab: Gerald Fink. Depositing organization: Whitehead Institute for Biomedical Research. Publication: A CRISPR system permits genetic engineering of essential genes and gene families. Vyas VK, Barrasa MI, Fink GR. Sci Adv. 2015;1(3):e1500248. 10.1126/sciadv.1500248 PubMed 25977940.
Backbone
  Vector backbone: pV951
  Backbone manufacturer: Valmik Vyas
  Vector type: Yeast Expression, CRISPR
  Selectable markers: clonNAT
Growth in bacteria
  Bacterial resistance: Ampicillin, 100 μg/mL
  Growth temperature: 37°C
  Growth strain: DH5alpha
  Copy number: High Copy
Gene/Insert
  Gene/Insert name: sgADE-NT2
  gRNA/shRNA sequence: caacaatcatacgacctaat
  Species: Synthetic
  Cloning method: Gibson Cloning
Terms and licenses: Academic/Nonprofit Terms; Industry Terms: Not Available to Industry
How to cite: pV1010 was a gift from Gerald Fink (Addgene plasmid # 111423 ; http://n2t.net/addgene:111423 ; RRID:Addgene_111423)
