[The description below was written by a language model from this plasmid's Addgene catalogue record and pLannotate feature annotations shown in this document.]
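Description:
pV1010 is a guide RNA plasmid for CRISPR genome editing in the yeast Candida albicans, built on the pV951 backbone and forming the gRNA half of a two-plasmid "Duet" system; the Cas9 component is presumably supplied by the partner construct, as no Cas9 coding sequence is annotated here. It is an integrating vector rather than an episomal one. The record states that it inserts at the RPS1 locus, and no yeast replication origin appears in the roughly 7.4 kb feature table. In E. coli it is maintained as a high-copy plasmid through a ColE1/pUC-type origin and selected with ampicillin via the β-lactamase gene. An f1 origin, lac promoter/operator and lacZα remnants, and flanking T3 and T7 promoters point to a standard phagemid-style cloning backbone.

The payload is a synthetic single guide RNA, sgADE-NT2, whose 20-nt spacer targets the C. albicans ADE2 gene and is fused to the Streptococcus pyogenes Cas9 gRNA scaffold annotated in the sequence. The promoter driving the guide is not stated in the record and is not identified in the feature table. Two tRNA sequences are annotated upstream of the scaffold on the opposite strand, but their role is not described. Selection in Candida uses nourseothricin (clonNAT), conferred by a streptothricin acetyltransferase (sat-1) coding sequence. The short "copia promoter" and lacI fragment hits are likely incidental matches by the annotation software.

The plasmid is used to direct Cas9 cleavage of ADE2, serving as a test target for the CRISPR system developed for engineering C. albicans genes, including essential genes and gene families.
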