Features (pLannotate 1.2.2; 16 found; start..end, strand, type, name):
     28..616     +  rep_origin     ori: high-copy-number ColE1/pMB1/pBR322/pUC origin of replication
    799..891     +  CDS            lacI (fragment): lac repressor; lacI; The lac repressor binds to the lac operator to inhibit transcription in E. coli. This inhibition can be relieved by adding lactose or isopropyl-β-D-thiogalactopyranoside (IPTG).
    904..925     +  protein_bind   CAP binding site: CAP binding activates transcription in the presence of cAMP. E. coli catabolite activator protein
    940..970     +  promoter       lac promoter: promoter for the E. coli lac operon
    978..994     +  protein_bind   lac operator: The lac repressor binds to the lac operator to inhibit transcription in E. coli. This inhibition can be relieved by adding lactose or isopropyl-β-D-thiogalactopyranoside (IPTG). lac repressor encoded by lacI
   1039..1057    +  promoter       T3 promoter: promoter for bacteriophage T3 RNA polymerase
   1698..1714    +  promoter       copia promoter (fragment): strong promoter from the Drosophila transposable element copia (Sinclair et al., 1986)
   1773..2294    -  CDS            sat-1: STA_ECOLX - Protein inferred from homology: Swiss-Prot protein existence level 3. Involved in resistance to streptothricin, a broad-spectrum antibiotic produced by streptomycetes (PubMed:1850404). Detoxifies streptothricin via acetylation of the beta amino group of the first beta-lysyl moiety of streptothricin (By similarity). From Escherichia coli.
   3603..3690    -  ncRNA          tRNA: Accession: RF00005 - tRNA
   3699..3771    -  ncRNA          tRNA: Accession: RF00005 - tRNA
   4528..4603    +  misc_RNA       gRNA scaffold: guide RNA scaffold for the Streptococcus pyogenes CRISPR/Cas9 system
   5652..5670    -  promoter       T7 promoter: promoter for bacteriophage T7 RNA polymerase
   5678..5833    +  CDS            lacZα (fragment): LacZα fragment of β-galactosidase; lacZ fragment
   5838..6266    +  rep_origin     f1 ori (sequence partly withheld): f1 bacteriophage origin of replication; arrow indicates direction of (+) strand synthesis
   6319..6423    +  promoter       AmpR promoter: bla
   6424..7284    +  CDS            AmpR: β-lactamase; bla; confers resistance to ampicillin, carbenicillin, and related antibiotics
>Addgene plasmid #111423 | pV1010 | addgene full sequence | sequence record 212241 | Addgene NGS Result
CCCCGTAGAAAAGATCAAAGGATCTTCTTGAGATCCTTTTTTTCTGCGCGTAATCTGCTGCTTGCAAACA
AAAAAACCACCGCTACCAGCGGTGGTTTGTTTGCCGGATCAAGAGCTACCAACTCTTTTTCCGAAGGTAA
CTGGCTTCAGCAGAGCGCAGATACCAAATACTGTTCTTCTAGTGTAGCCGTAGTTAGGCCACCACTTCAA
GAACTCTGTAGCACCGCCTACATACCTCGCTCTGCTAATCCTGTTACCAGTGGCTGCTGCCAGTGGCGAT
AAGTCGTGTCTTACCGGGTTGGACTCAAGACGATAGTTACCGGATAAGGCGCAGCGGTCGGGCTGAACGG
GGGGTTCGTGCACACAGCCCAGCTTGGAGCGAACGACCTACACCGAACTGAGATACCTACAGCGTGAGCT
ATGAGAAAGCGCCACGCTTCCCGAAGGGAGAAAGGCGGACAGGTATCCGGTAAGCGGCAGGGTCGGAACA
GGAGAGCGCACGAGGGAGCTTCCAGGGGGAAACGCCTGGTATCTTTATAGTCCTGTCGGGTTTCGCCACC
TCTGACTTGAGCGTCGATTTTTGTGATGCTCGTCAGGGGGGCGGAGCCTATGGAAAAACGCCAGCAACGC
GGCCTTTTTACGGTTCCTGGCCTTTTGCTGGCCTTTTGCTCACATGTTCTTTCCTGCGTTATCCCCTGAT
TCTGTGGATAACCGTATTACCGCCTTTGAGTGAGCTGATACCGCTCGCCGCAGCCGAACGACCGAGCGCA
GCGAGTCAGTGAGCGAGGAAGCGGAAGAGCGCCCAATACGCAAACCGCCTCTCCCCGCGCGTTGGCCGAT
TCATTAATGCAGCTGGCACGACAGGTTTCCCGACTGGAAAGCGGGCAGTGAGCGCAACGCAATTAATGTG
AGTTAGCTCACTCATTAGGCACCCCAGGCTTTACACTTTATGCTCCCGGCTCGTATGTTGTGTGGAATTG
TGAGCGGATAACAATTTCACACAGGAAACAGCTATGACCATGATTACGCCAAGCGCGCAATTAACCCTCA
CTAAAGGGAACAAAAGCTGGGTACCTGGTTGTTAAGTCAGTAGATGATTTGTTGTTGTCGTTTGATTTTG
TTACAGCGTAACCAGTGCGTTTTGTTTGTTTCCACATCATACACTTCACTGAAACTAAATAAGTTTGTTT
ACATTTTGAGACTTCAGGTACGACCCAGGGTTGCGACAAAGTTTAGGTAGTTTGTCGTCTGAATGTCGCA
ACAAAATAGGGCTGTAGCCCTAGTCATGTGATGTGAATTAACAGAACAAGAAGAACTGCTGGTGCGCAAA
AAGATTATGTGTATTTTATGTGCGTTGTTATCCTGCACACTAAAATTGAGCAGTGTACACACACACATCT
TGGGCTGTATTTTTATTCTTGTTTTTCTGGTGTTCTCTCACTGTTAAGCTCTAAGTGAATTTGTGTGTGC
TGTAATAGTGTGTGTGTTCCAAGTCCCAGCTCTCACAGATACTCACGCACGCCCATACTACTGAAAATTT
CCTGACTTTCTGTATCTAAAAATTTTTTACTAGGAATTTTTTTCTTTTACGTTTTTCACTTGTTTCATAT
AATCACCAACTCAAGTACAACAGATCTGGACCACCTTTGATTGTAAATAGTAATAATTACCACCCTTATC
TAATTATTTATTTAACTTATTTATTTATTTATTATACATATATACAAATCTAATAAAGTGAAAATCTCCC
CCTTCACACTTCACATATGTTAGGCGTCATCCTGTGCTCCCGAGAACCAGTACCAGTACATCGCTGTTTC
GTTCGAGACTTGAGGTCTAGTTTTATACGTGAAGAGGTCAATGCCGCCGAGAGTAAAGCCACATTTTGCG
TACAAATTGCAGGCAGGTACATTGTTCGTTTGTGTCTCTAATCGTATGCCAAGGAGCTGTCTGCTTAGTG
CCCACTTTTTCGCAAATTCGATGAGACTGTGCGCGACTCCTTTGCCTCGGTGCGTGTGCGACACAACAAT
GTGTTCGATAGAGGCTAGATCGTTCCATGTTGAGTTGAGTTCAATCTTCCCGACAAGCTCTTGGTCGATG
AATGCGCCATAGCAAGCAGAGTCTTCATCAGAGTCATCATCTGAGATGTAATCCTTCCGGTAGGGGCTCA
CACTTCTGGTAGATAGTTCAAAGCCTTGGTCGGATAGGTGCACATCGAACACTTCACGAACAATGAAATG
GTTCTCAGCATCCAATGTTTCCGCCACCTGCTCAGGGATCACCGAAATTTTCATATGAGAACCGTTATCG
ATAACTAAAGCAGCAACTTCTTCTATAAAAATGGGTTAGTATGACAGTCATTTAAATAAGGAATTTTTCA
GTTGGCTTGGTTTCAATTCAATGTTCGTTTTTTTTTTTCTTGCTGTGTTTGTGTTTGTGTTGTTTATAGT
TGTGTGCACTGATCGTCGAAAAAAAAAATTCATAGTGAGCCGGGAAATCTGTATAGCCCAGATAACAACA
CAAGTCCAAACTAGAAACTCGTCAAACACCAAAAGCAATGTTGAATCAATTGCCTTGCACAAGTACACGT
AGGAAAACATAAAACATTGCAATTTTGAATATTGAGCCTTTTGTCGTAACATTGATTGATAGGATTACTC
ACCGAATGGTTTTGAAACCACTGCCGACAGATCAATCAATCAATCAAAAAACGTGAACTTTGAAAAAGGG
GAAGAACAGATACATTGAAGTTAGCCATTTCCACTGATCGTCACAACATATCTGATAAATTACTTTCAAA
ATTATAAGCTGATGTGTGTGTATTATTAATGTGACAGTAACATCCCAAACGAGAAATATTATCTCGACAA
CAAAAAAGTTTGATCTGAATTGAAAATGAAGTTTTCCCACCCTACCCATTTGTCATATTGAAACCAATCA
ACTGATTAATCAATCAATTAGAATTGAAGCTAAACTAAAACATACCACCGTCCATTTTGAATGATTATAT
TTTTTTAATATTAATATCGAGATAATGTTTCTAAGAAAGAAAGAAAACCAGGAGTGAAAATTAGAAAAGG
AAAGGAAAGGAAAAAAAGAAAAATCTGAAAATATATAAAAAAAAATTGTTTCGTTGGCAATAAATCTTGG
TGAGAACAGCGACCGAAAGCAAATAAGAACAAAATATGAGTGTATTACGTTGAACAACTAATTAACGTGT
GTGTATGGATCTTTTTTTCTTTTTTCTCTTTAACCGACTATAAACAACAAACATTTTTGGGCAGTGCACA
CACTACTTAATATACACAGCATAAATTACACGATTAGAAACAAATTAGCTTATTAAAATAACCTAATCAA
ACCGAATATTTTATGGTATTATGAGTAAACTATATAATATAAATAGCACACACCCACAACAACAACAAAG
GAAAACTAAAAGGTTTTTTCTTTTTGAAAAGATCGTTTTCTTTATTATTCTCTAGTTTTGACGGCGGCCG
CAGTGATTAGACTTAGTCCGTTCAAATCAAGCACAACTCTGTTCATTGTTTCAACAAGAATTAATTCAAA
AACAGGTTCGGTGCATAATTTGCAAAAAAATATTGCAGCTTCTGTGGCTCGAACACAGTACCTCCAGATT
TCAGGTTTGAAATACTTCAGTCTGACGCTCTCCCAGATGAGCTAAAGCTGCAATAAGAAAACCCACGCCG
GGATTCGAACCCGGAATCCTTTGATTAGAAGTCAAAAGCGATAACCATTTCGCCACGCAGGCCTACTTGA
TGGGTTTGTAAATGGTCTACTTTTTCAGACCTAACAGAAATTTTAATGAAAGTCATATTCTTATACAATA
AAACTGTGTCATAAAAGCAGATATTCGACTTTCGTAGATTATATAGGACCCAAGAACTAAAATTTAATGC
CATATTATGCATTTTTAATCTGTAAAAGTGTTGTTTCCAACCTATCACAAGTACGTTCTTGTAACTTGTG
TTTGTAGGGTTGCAAATGAATCATAACAACATCTCAACAGAACATGTATAGCAAAGCTTAGTATAAAATC
AGTGTTTTGAGAGGCAATCCAAGAATGTTTACATCAAAGTTTCAATAAATATCGACCGAAACTGAAAATC
TTTTTAGGTTATTGTTCACTTTTTTGTAAATATTTAAACATTTTTTGGACCTAAAAAAATACAAACACCA
ATTACGTACCAAGAAGCATCTAATCAACTCCCAGATCACCACTATACATTTAAAAGTCATTGGTCAATAA
CTATACTCGAGTATTGCCTCATCAAAGAAACAATCAAATATTATAGATACTCACTCCATCACGTGATAAT
TTCACTGGTATGGAAAAGTGGAAAATTTTATAAAAAAAAATTTGATGCCTTTGGCATAGCTGAAACTTCG
GCCCAATAGGATTGGAGAATATGTTTTCGCAGCGTTCTTACAATTAAATTGTGGTGGAAGTTCGAGACTT
GCGTAAACTATTTTTAATTTGGATCCGCAACAATCATACGACCTAATGTTTTAGAGCTAGAAATAGCAAG
TTAAAATAAGGCTAGTCCGTTATCAACTTGAAAAAGTGGCACCGAGTCGGTGCTTTTTTTCTCGAGTTTT
TTTATCGAGTGTTTAAGGATAATGATAACTGAAGAGAAGAATTAGTTTTTTCAAGTGTATAATATAGTTT
CTCTCTATTACCTTTTCCAATAATAGCATTTTAAGTTTTCTATTTTATTTTGTATAAAAAACATAATGAA
AAATACGTATAAGTAATATAAATGAGTGTGGGATTAAGTGAATACGAGATGTTGTAGTGATAATAGGGGA
AACTCTTTGGCGAAACTACAAGAGAGAGTGATGTGCTAATAATGAACGAAGAAATATGTGATTTTTGTAT
GAAATTTGCAATTATTCTGATTGAATTTGGGTACTTGACATTGAATCCAGAACGACTATACAAATGTGCT
ACTTTGTCAAAATATCCTTTTTGAGAATCGGCATATTTATGGCCCTGAATATCGACTACCACATTCCTTT
TACAACACTACGTAACCTTTTGAGAAAGTACAAGTGAAAGAAGTATAGAATTCAGTGTTTAGTTTAACGT
AAGTATTACTGTGGAATGCTTTCTTCGCGACACAAGCAACTTGTACCTGCACCCTTCACACAATTTATTT
CCTAAAACTACTCCAGTGCGAAAACAATAGTGCTAAATATGATGATGAGAGAATTCTTAACGAACGGAGT
AGGAATGTACATACTATCACTAGTTTCCAAATAACAAAAATAAAAAAAAAAATAACATGGAACTTGTATT
GCTAAATAAATTACTAGATTTTATAAGCAATAAAAAGAATTTGAAAAGGATGCTTCATCACAACTAATAG
TTTAGTTTCTTTACTTCTCCCCTGTTTACTGGGTTATTTTATTTAGATTATGCTAATATAATTTTTTAAT
ACAAGAATTTTTATTTTTTTAATTTATGTTGCTGATTGCCCCTAAAATTTCAAATTCCTGAAATTCCCTG
AGTGACTTGAACCCAGACACACATTCACTCACTCACACAAACAAATACACAAAATTAGAGAACCTGAATT
TCAGATTCTCAAATTCCAAAACAGCAAAGCCGCGGTGGAGCTCCAATTCGCCCTATAGTGAGTCGTATTA
CGCGCGCTCACTGGCCGTCGTTTTACAACGTCGTGACTGGGAAAACCCTGGCGTTACCCAACTTAATCGC
CTTGCAGCACATCCCCCTTTCGCCAGCTGGCGTAATAGCGAAGAGGCCCGCACCGATCGCCCTTCCCAAC
AGTTGCGCAGCCTGAATGGCGAATGGG
[124 nt withheld, positions 5838-5961]
C
[91 nt withheld, positions 5963-6053]
A
[49 nt withheld, positions 6055-6103]
CCTTTGACGTTGGAGTCCACGTTCTTT
[37 nt withheld, positions 6131-6167]
ACCCTATCTCGGTCTATTCTTTTGATTTATAAGGGATTTTGCCGATTTCGGCCTATTGGTTAAAAAATGA
GCTGATTTAACAAAAATTTAACGCGAATTTTAACAAAATATTAACGCTTACAATTTAGGTGGCACTTTTC
GGGGAAATGTGCGCGGAACCCCTATTTGTTTATTTTTCTAAATACATTCAAATATGTATCCGCTCATGAG
ACAATAACCCTGATAAATGCTTCAATAATATTGAAAAAGGAAGAGTATGAGTATTCAACATTTCCGTGTC
GCCCTTATTCCCTTTTTTGCGGCATTTTGCCTTCCTGTTTTTGCTCACCCAGAAACGCTGGTGAAAGTAA
AAGATGCTGAAGATCAGTTGGGTGCACGAGTGGGTTACATCGAACTGGATCTCAACAGCGGTAAGATCCT
TGAGAGTTTTCGCCCCGAAGAACGTTTTCCAATGATGAGCACTTTTAAAGTTCTGCTATGTGGCGCGGTA
TTATCCCGTATTGACGCCGGGCAAGAGCAACTCGGTCGCCGCATACACTATTCTCAGAATGACTTGGTTG
AGTACTCACCAGTCACAGAAAAGCATCTTACGGATGGCATGACAGTAAGAGAATTATGCAGTGCTGCCAT
AACCATGAGTGATAACACTGCGGCCAACTTACTTCTGACAACGATCGGAGGACCGAAGGAGCTAACCGCT
TTTTTGCACAACATGGGGGATCATGTAACTCGCCTTGATCGTTGGGAACCGGAGCTGAATGAAGCCATAC
CAAACGACGAGCGTGACACCACGATGCCTGTAGCAATGGCAACAACGTTGCGCAAACTATTAACTGGCGA
ACTACTTACTCTAGCTTCCCGGCAACAATTAATAGACTGGATGGAGGCGGATAAAGTTGCAGGACCACTT
CTGCGCTCGGCCCTTCCGGCTGGCTGGTTTATTGCTGATAAATCTGGAGCCGGTGAGCGTGGGTCTCGCG
GTATCATTGCAGCACTGGGGCCAGATGGTAAGCCCTCCCGTATCGTAGTTATCTACACGACGGGGAGTCA
GGCAACTATGGATGAACGAAATAGACAGATCGCTGAGATAGGTGCCTCACTGATTAAGCATTGGTAACTG
TCAGACCAAGTTTACTCATATATACTTTAGATTGATTTAAAACTTCATTTTTAATTTAAAAGGATCTAGG
TGAAGATCCTTTTTGATAATCTCATGACCAAAATCCCTTAACGTGAGTTTTCGTTCCACTGAGCGTCAGA
